>Addgene plasmid #73900 | pFA6a-FTKanAX | depositor full sequence | sequence record 149479 | pFA6a-FTKanAX sequence 5472 bps
GACGTCTAAGAAACCATTATTATCATGACATTAACCTATAAAAATAGGCGTATCACGAGGCCCTTTCGTC
TCGCGCGTTTCGGTGATGACGGTGAAAACCTCTGACACATGCAGCTCCCGGAGACGGTCACAGCTTGTCT
GTAAGCGGATGCCGGGAGCAGACAAGCCCGTCAGGGCGCGTCAGCGGGTGTTGGCGGGTGTCGGGGCTGG
CTTAACTATGCGGCATCAGAGCAGATTGTACTGAGAGTGCACCATATGGACATATTGTCGTTAGAACGCG
GCTACAATTAATACATAACCTTATGTATCATACACATACGATTTAGGTGACACTATAGAACGCGGCCGCC
AGCTGAAGCTTCGTACGCTGCAGGTCGACGGATCCCCGGGTTAATTAAGATCTACCGTTCGTATAGCATA
CATTATACGAAGTTATCCTAGTCATATGCCTACAACAACTAAGAAAATGGCTATCATGCGGAAGCTGGTG
AGAAGAACAGCATCGGGACAAGGGAAGGAAGAACAAAGACAAAGAAAACAAAAGAAAGCAATTGAAAACA
AAACAAAACAATTTTCATTCCTTCTCTTATCATTCCTTTTCTTTTCTTTTCTCTCATTCAACGCACTCCA
TCGTATCCGTATTCCTCTTATTTTTTCTCTTTCTCTATATCCATTTCTTTCTCTCTAGGTGTGTCCTCTC
TCTCTCTTCAATTTCTCTACTCCGCATTCCAACGCATCCTTCCCCCAACCTCCCATTTCCTCCTTACGGC
CCGATAGCGATCGTCTTTCCCTCGCTATCACTCGCTACCGGCCCCTCCTCTGCACCGTAACCTCCTACGT
ATTTACCATATCATAAAGTTTTTTCCGACGCTTATCGCTGACCCCCTGTCGCCCTCCTATTGGCTTCCGG
ATTATCTTCTTGTCCATAAGGTGATCCATGCTTCCTGAAGATTCCCGAAATGTGTCCACTTTGGCGGGGA
ATCATTCCATCCACTTCTTTCTCTCTCGCTTTCCTCATTCGGCGCTCCCCTTCCGCGTCTCATTGGTCTT
CCGCTCCGTTTTTGCTTTGCCGATGTTACTTGGGGAGAGGTGCGATAATCCTTTCGCAAAAACTCGGTTT
GACGCCTCCCATGGTATAAATAGTGGGTGGTGGACAGGTGCCTTCGCTTTTCTTTTCTTTAAGCAAGAGA
AGCTTCCATGGAAACTAGTGCGTTCGACCAGGCTGCGCGTTCTCGCGGCCATAGCAACCGACGTACGGCG
TTGCGCCCTCGCCGGCAGCAAGAAGCCACGGAAGTCCGCCTGGAGCAGAAAATGCCCACGCTACTGCGGG
TTTATATAGACGGTCCTCACGGGATGGGGAAAACCACCACCACGCAACTGCTGGTGGCCCTGGGTTCGCG
CGACGATATCGTCTACGTACCCGAGCCGATGACTTACTGGCAGGTGCTGGGGGCTTCCGAGACAATCGCG
AACATCTACACCACACAACACCGCCTCGACCAGGGTGAGATATCGGCCGGGGACGCGGCGGTGGTAATGA
CAAGCGCCCAGATAACAATGGGCATGCCTTATGCCGTGACCGACGCCGTTCTGGCTCCTCATATCGGGGG
GGAGGCTGGGAGCTCACATGCCCCGCCCCCGGCCCTCACCCTCATCTTCGACCGCCATCCCATCGCCGCC
CTCCTGTGCTACCCGGCCGCGCGATACCTTATGGGCAGCATGACCCCCCAGGCCGTGCTGGCGTTCGTGG
CCCTCATCCCGCCGACCTTGCCCGGCACAAACATCGTGTTGGGGGCCCTTCCGGAGGACAGACACATCGA
CCGCCTGGCCAAACGCCAGCGCCCCGGCGAGCGGCTTGACCTGGCTATGCTGGCCGCGATTCGCCGCGTT
TACGGGCTGCTTGCCAATACGGTGCGGTATCTGCAGGGCGGCGGGTCGTGGCGGGAGGATTGGGGACAGC
TTTCGGGGACGGCCGTGCCGCCCCAGGGTGCCGAGCCCCAGAGCAACGCGGGCCCACGACCCCATATCGG
GGACACGTTATTTACCCTGTTTCGGGCCCCCGAGTTGCTGGCCCCCAACGGCGACCTGTACAACGTGTTT
GCCTGGGCCTTGGACGTCTTGGCCAAACGCCTCCGTCCCATGCACGTCTTTATCCTGGATTACGACCAAT
CGCCCGCCGGCTGCCGGGACGCCCTGCTGCAACTTACCTCCGGGATGGTCCAGACCCACGTCACCACCCC
CGGCTCCATACCGACGATCTGCGACCTGGCGCGCACGTTTGCCCGGGCCATGGGTAAGGAAAAGACTCAC
GTTTCGAGGCCGCGATTAAATTCCAACATGGATGCTGATTTATATGGGTATAAATGGGCTCGCGATAATG
TCGGGCAATCAGGTGCGACAATCTATCGATTGTATGGGAAGCCCGATGCGCCAGAGTTGTTTCTGAAACA
TGGCAAAGGTAGCGTTGCCAATGATGTTACAGATGAGATGGTCAGACTAAACTGGCTGACGGAATTTATG
CCTCTTCCGACCATCAAGCATTTTATCCGTACTCCTGATGATGCATGGTTACTCACCACTGCGATCCCCG
GCAAAACAGCATTCCAGGTATTAGAAGAATATCCTGATTCAGGTGAAAATATTGTTGATGCGCTGGCAGT
GTTCCTGCGCCGGTTGCATTCGATTCCTGTTTGTAATTGTCCTTTTAACAGCGATCGCGTATTTCGTCTC
GCTCAGGCGCAATCACGAATGAATAACGGTTTGGTTGATGCGAGTGATTTTGATGACGAGCGTAATGGCT
GGCCTGTTGAACAAGTCTGGAAAGAAATGCATAAGCTTTTGCCATTCTCACCGGATTCAGTCGTCACTCA
TGGTGATTTCTCACTTGATAACCTTATTTTTGACGAGGGGAAATTAATAGGTTGTATTGATGTTGGACGA
GTCGGAATCGCAGACCGATACCAGGATCTTGCCATCCTATGGAACTGCCTCGGTGAGTTTTCTCCTTCAT
TACAGAAACGGCTTTTTCAAAAATATGGTATTGATAATCCTGATATGAATAAATTGCAGTTTCATTTGAT
GCTCGATGAGTTTTTCTAATCAGTACTGACAATAAAAAGATTCTTGTTTTCAAGAACTTGTCATTTGTAT
AGTTTTTTTATATTGTAGTTGTTCTATTTTAATCAAATGTTAGCGTGATTTATATTTTTTTTCGCCTCGA
CATCATCTGCCCAGATGCGAAGTTAAGTGCGCAGAAAGTAATATCATGCGTCAATCGTATGTGAATGCTG
GTCGCTATACTGCTGTCGATTCGATACTAACGCCGCCATCCTAGGCCTATAACTTCGTATAGCATACATT
ATACGAACGGTAGTTTAAACGAGCTCGAATTCATCGATGATATCAGATCCACTAGTGGCCTATGCGGCCG
CGGATCTGCCGGTCTCCCTATAGTGAGTCGTATTAATTTCGATAAGCCAGGTTAACCTGCATTAATGAAT
CGGCCAACGCGCGGGGAGAGGCGGTTTGCGTATTGGGCGCTCTTCCGCTTCCTCGCTCACTGACTCGCTG
CGCTCGGTCGTTCGGCTGCGGCGAGCGGTATCAGCTCACTCAAAGGCGGTAATACGGTTATCCACAGAAT
CAGGGGATAACGCAGGAAAGAACATGTGAGCAAAAGGCCAGCAAAAGGCCAGGAACCGTAAAAAGGCCGC
GTTGCTGGCGTTTTTCCATAGGCTCCGCCCCCCTGACGAGCATCACAAAAATCGACGCTCAAGTCAGAGG
TGGCGAAACCCGACAGGACTATAAAGATACCAGGCGTTTCCCCCTGGAAGCTCCCTCGTGCGCTCTCCTG
TTCCGACCCTGCCGCTTACCGGATACCTGTCCGCCTTTCTCCCTTCGGGAAGCGTGGCGCTTTCTCAATG
CTCACGCTGTAGGTATCTCAGTTCGGTGTAGGTCGTTCGCTCCAAGCTGGGCTGTGTGCACGAACCCCCC
GTTCAGCCCGACCGCTGCGCCTTATCCGGTAACTATCGTCTTGAGTCCAACCCGGTAAGACACGACTTAT
CGCCACTGGCAGCAGCCACTGGTAACAGGATTAGCAGAGCGAGGTATGTAGGCGGTGCTACAGAGTTCTT
GAAGTGGTGGCCTAACTACGGCTACACTAGAAGGACAGTATTTGGTATCTGCGCTCTGCTGAAGCCAGTT
ACCTTCGGAAAAAGAGTTGGTAGCTCTTGATCCGGCAAACAAACCACCGCTGGTAGCGGTGGTTTTTTTG
TTTGCAAGCAGCAGATTACGCGCAGAAAAAAAGGATCTCAAGAAGATCCTTTGATCTTTTCTACGGGGTC
TGACGCTCAGTGGAACGAAAACTCACGTTAAGGGATTTTGGTCATGAGATTATCAAAAAGGATCTTCACC
TAGATCCTTTTAAATTAAAAATGAAGTTTTAAATCAATCTAAAGTATATATGAGTAAACTTGGTCTGACA
GTTACCAATGCTTAATCAGTGAGGCACCTATCTCAGCGATCTGTCTATTTCGTTCATCCATAGTTGCCTG
ACTCCCCGTCGTGTAGATAACTACGATACGGGAGGGCTTACCATCTGGCCCCAGTGCTGCAATGATACCG
CGAGACCCACGCTCACCGGCTCCAGATTTATCAGCAATAAACCAGCCAGCCGGAAGGGCCGAGCGCAGAA
GTGGTCCTGCAACTTTATCCGCCTCCATCCAGTCTATTAATTGTTGCCGGGAAGCTAGAGTAAGTAGTTC
GCCAGTTAATAGTTTGCGCAACGTTGTTGCCATTGCTACAGGCATCGTGGTGTCACGCTCGTCGTTTGGT
ATGGCTTCATTCAGCTCCGGTTCCCAACGATCAAGGCGAGTTACATGATCCCCCATGTTGTGCAAAAAAG
CGGTTAGCTCCTTCGGTCCTCCGATCGTTGTCAGAAGTAAGTTGGCCGCAGTGTTATCACTCATGGTTAT
GGCAGCACTGCATAATTCTCTTACTGTCATGCCATCCGTAAGATGCTTTTCTGTGACTGGTGAGTACTCA
ACCAAGTCATTCTGAGAATAGTGTATGCGGCGACCGAGTTGCTCTTGCCCGGCGTCAATACGGGATAATA
CCGCGCCACATAGCAGAACTTTAAAAGTGCTCATCATTGGAAAACGTTCTTCGGGGCGAAAACTCTCAAG
GATCTTACCGCTGTTGAGATCCAGTTCGATGTAACCCACTCGTGCACCCAACTGATCTTCAGCATCTTTT
ACTTTCACCAGCGTTTCTGGGTGAGCAAAAACAGGAAGGCAAAATGCCGCAAAAAAGGGAATAAGGGCGA
CACGGAAATGTTGAATACTCATACTCTTCCTTTTTCAATATTATTGAAGCATTTATCAGGGTTATTGTCT
CATGAGCGGATACATATTTGAATGTATTTAGAAAAATAAACAAATAGGGGTTCCGCGCACATTTCCCCGA
AAAGTGCCACCT
Features (pLannotate 1.2.2; 14 found; start..end, strand, type, name):
     70..105     +  CDS            rop (fragment): Rop protein, which maintains plasmids at low copy number; rop
    207..258     +  misc_feature   bom (fragment): basis of mobility region from pBR322
    321..339     +  promoter       SP6 promoter: promoter for bacteriophage SP6 RNA polymerase
    403..436     +  protein_bind   lox71: Left element (LE) mutant of loxP (Araki et al., 2010). Cre-mediated recombination occurs in the 8-bp core sequence (GCATACAT). Cre recombinase
    449..1175    +  promoter       adh1 promoter: promoter for the Schizosaccharomyces pombe adh1 gene encoding alcohol dehydrogenase
   1209..2287    +  CDS            HSV TK (fragment): herpes simplex virus thymidine kinase confers sensitivity to nucleoside analogs such as acyclovir or ganciclovir
   2290..3099    +  CDS            KanR: aminoglycoside phosphotransferase; aph(3')-Ia; confers resistance to kanamycin
   3105..3302    +  terminator     TEF terminator: Ashbya gossypii TEF terminator
   3339..3372    +  protein_bind   lox66: Right element (RE) mutant of loxP (Araki et al., 2010). Cre-mediated recombination occurs in the 8-bp core sequence (GCATACAT). Cre recombinase
   3447..3465    -  promoter       T7 promoter: promoter for bacteriophage T7 RNA polymerase
   3487..3540    -  CDS            lacI (fragment): lac repressor; lacI; The lac repressor binds to the lac operator to inhibit transcription in E. coli. This inhibition can be relieved by adding lactose or isopropyl-β-D-thiogalactopyranoside (IPTG).
   3723..4311    -  rep_origin     ori: high-copy-number ColE1/pMB1/pBR322/pUC origin of replication
   4482..5342    -  CDS            AmpR: β-lactamase; bla; confers resistance to ampicillin, carbenicillin, and related antibiotics
   5343..5447    -  promoter       AmpR promoter: bla
