[The description below was written by a language model from this plasmid's Addgene catalogue record and pLannotate feature annotations shown in this document.]
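Description:
pFA6a-FTKanAX is a 5,472 bp marker-cassette plasmid built on the pFA6a-kanMX6 backbone and intended for genome manipulation in fission yeast. It is maintained in E. coli through a high-copy ColE1/pUC-type origin and an ampicillin resistance gene (bla with its own promoter). No yeast replication origin is annotated, which fits the usual role of pFA6a-series plasmids as templates or sources of integrating cassettes rather than as episomal vectors. SP6 and T7 phage promoters flank the cassette region. Short fragments of rop, bom and lacI are backbone remnants.

The payload, recorded as TK-kan, is a single expression unit driven by the Schizosaccharomyces pombe adh1 promoter and closed by the Ashbya gossypii TEF terminator. Within it, a herpes simplex virus thymidine kinase coding region (annotated as a fragment) is followed almost immediately by the aminoglycoside phosphotransferase gene aph(3')-Ia. This spacing suggests a fused TK-Kan protein, although the record does not state this explicitly. The kan portion provides positive selection, which in yeast conventionally means G418 resistance. Thymidine kinase makes cells sensitive to toxic nucleoside analogues, so loss of the cassette can be selected for; the record does not name the counter-selection drug.

The cassette is bracketed by lox71 and lox66, left- and right-element mutant loxP sites. Cre-mediated recombination between them excises the marker and leaves a doubly mutated site that recombines poorly. This allows repeated rounds of marker use in the same strain. The stated purpose is a drug counter-selectable selection marker for fission yeast, suited to sequential gene targeting and marker recycling.
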