Addgene plasmid #73900: pFA6a-FTKanAX
Purpose: fission yeast drug counter-selectable selection marker
Depositing lab: Kazunori Tomita. Depositing organization: University College London. Publication: Sequential and counter-selectable cassettes for fission yeast. Amelina H, Moiseeva V, Collopy LC, Pearson SR, Armstrong CA, Tomita K. BMC Biotechnol. 2016 Nov 8;16(1):76. 10.1186/s12896-016-0307-4 PubMed 27825338.
Backbone
  Vector backbone: pFA6a-kanMX6
  Vector type: Yeast Expression
Growth in bacteria
  Bacterial resistance: Ampicillin, 100 μg/mL
  Growth temperature: 37°C
  Growth strain: DH5alpha
  Copy number: Unknown
Gene/Insert
  Gene/Insert name: TK-kan
Terms and licenses: Academic/Nonprofit Terms; Industry Terms: Not Available to Industry
How to cite: pFA6a-FTKanAX was a gift from Kazunori Tomita (Addgene plasmid # 73900 ; http://n2t.net/addgene:73900 ; RRID:Addgene_73900)
