>Addgene plasmid #73900 | pFA6a-FTKanAX | addgene partial sequence | sequence record 157895 | SP6 5'-ATTTAGGTGACACTATAG-3'
CGTACGCTGCAGGTCGACGGATCCCCGGGTTAATTAAGATCTACCGTTCGTATAGCATACATTATACGAA
GTTATCCTAGTCATATGCCTACAACAACTAAGAAAATGGCTATCATGCGGAAGCTGGTGAGAAGAACAGC
ATCGGGACAAGGGAAGGAAGAACAAAGACAAAGAAAACAAAAGAAAGCAATTGAAAACAAAACAAAACAA
TTTTCATTCCTTCTCTTATCATTCCTTTTCTTTTCTTTTCTCTCATTCAACGCACTCCATCGTATCCGTA
TTCCTCTTATTTTTTCTCTTTCTCTATATCCATTTCTTTCTCTCTAGGTGTGTCCTCTCTCTCTCTTCAA
TTTCTCTACTCCGCATTCCAACGCATCCTTCCCCCAACCTCCCATTTCCTCCTTACGGCCCGATAGCGAT
CGTCTTTCCCTCGCTATCACTCGCTACCGGCCCCTCCTCTGCACCGTAACCTCCTACGTATTTACCATAT
CATAAAGTTTTTTCCGACGCTTATCGCTGACCCCCTGTCGCCCTCCTATTGGCTTCCGGATTATCTTCTT
GTCCATAAGGTGATCCATGCTTCCTGAAGATTCCCGAAATGTGTCCACTTTGGCGGGGAATCATTCCATC
CACTTCTTTCTCTCTCGCTTTCCTCATTCGGCGCTCCCCTTCCGCGTCTCATTGGTCTTCCGCTCCGTTT
TTGCTTTGCCGATGTTACTTGGGGAGAGGTGCGATAATCCTTTCGCAAAAACTCGGTTTGACGCCTCCCA
TGGTATAAATAGTGGGTGGTGGACAGGTGCCTTCGCTTTTCTTTTCTTTAAGCAAGAGAAGCTTCCATGG
AAACTAGTGCGTTCGACCAGGCTGCGCGTTCTCGCGGCCATAGCAACCGACGTACGGCGTTGCGCCCTCG
CCGGCAGCAAGAAGCCACGGAAGTCCGC
