>Addgene plasmid #73900 | pFA6a-FTKanAX | addgene partial sequence | sequence record 157897 | Kan-R 5'-ATCGCGAGCCCATTTATACC-3'
TTAATCGCGGCCTCGAAACGTGAGTCTTTTCCTTACCCATGGCCCGGGCAAACGTGCGCGCCAGGTCGCA
GATCGTCGGTATGGAGCCGGGGGTGGTGACGTGGGTCTGGACCATCCCGGAGGTAAGTTGCAGCAGGGCG
TCCCGGCAGCCGGCGGGCGATTGGTCGTAATCCAGGATAAAGACGTGCATGGGACGGAGGCGTTTGGCCA
AGACGTCCAAGGCCCAGGCAAACACGTTGTACAGGTCGCCGTTGGGGGCCAGCAACTCGGGGGCCCGAAA
CAGGGTAAATAACGTGTCCCCGATATGGGGTCGTGGGCCCGCGTTGCTCTGGGGCTCGGCACCCTGGGGC
GGCACGGCCGTCCCCGAAAGCTGTCCCCAATCCTCCCGCCACGACCCGCCGCCCTGCAGATACCGCACCG
TATTGGCAAGCAGCCCGTAAACGCGGCGAATCGCGGCCAGCATAGCCAGGTCAAGCCGCTCGCCGGGGCG
CTGGCGTTTGGCCAGGCGGTCGATGTGTCTGTCCTCCGGAAGGGCCCCCAACACGATGTTTGTGCCGGGC
AAGGTCGGCGGGATGAGGGCCACGAACGCCAGCACGGCCTGGGGGGTCATGCTGCCCATAAGGTATCGCG
CGGCCGGGTAGCACAGGAGGGCGGCGATGGGATGGCGGTCGAAGATGAGGGTGAGGGCCGGGGGCGGGGC
ATGTGAGCTCCCAGCCTCCCCCCCGATATGAGGAGCCAGAACGGCGTCGGTCACGGCATAAGGCATGCCC
ATTGTTATCTGGGCGCTTGTCATTACCACCGCCGCGTCCCCGGCCGATATCTCACCCTGGTCGAGGCGGT
GTTGTGTGGTGTAGATGTTCGCGATTGTCTCGGAAGCCCCCAGCACCTGCCAGTAAGTCATCGGCTCGGG
TACGTAGACGATATCGTCGCGCGAACCCAGGGCCACCAGCAGTTGCGTGGTGGTGGTTTTCCCCATCCCG
TGAGGAC
